>Addgene plasmid #168158 | pMS25: pTns(PmcCAST) | addgene full sequence | sequence record 330741 | Addgene NGS Result
TAACCTTCGATCAAACCACCTCCCCAGGTGGTTTTTTCGAAGGTTAAGTCAGTTGGGGAACTGCTTAACC
TTCGATCAAACCACCTCCCCAGGTGGTTTTTTCGTTTACAGGGCAAAAGATTACGCGCAGAAAAAAAGGA
TCTCAAGAAGATCCTTTGATCTTTTCTACTGAACCGCTCTAGATTTCAGTGCAATTTATCTCTTCAAATG
TAGCACCTGAAGTCAGCCCCATACGATATAAGTTGTAATTCTCATGTTAGTCATGCCCCGCGCCCACCGG
AAGGAGCTGACTGGGTTGAAGGCTCTCAAGGGCATCGGTCGAGATCCCGGTGCCTAATGAGTGAGCTAAC
TTACATTAATTGCGTTGCGCTCACTGCCCGCTTTCCAGTCGGGAAACCTGTCGTGCCAGCTGCATTAATG
AATCGGCCAACGCGCGGGGAGAGGCGGTTTGCGTATTGGGCGCCAGGGTGGTTTTTCTTTTCACCAGTGA
GACGGGCAACAGCTGATTGCCCTTCACCGCCTGGCCCTGAGAGAGTTGCAGCAAGCGGTCCACGCTGGTT
TGCCCCAGCAGGCGAAAATCCTGTTTGATGGTGGTTAACGGCGGGATATAACATGAGCTGTCTTCGGTAT
CGTCGTATCCCACTACCGAGATGTCCGCACCAACGCGCAGCCCGGACTCGGTAATGGCGCGCATTGCGCC
CAGCGCCATCTGATCGTTGGCAACCAGCATCGCAGTGGGAACGATGCCCTCATTCAGCATTTGCATGGTT
TGTTGAAAACCGGACATGGCACTCCAGTCGCCTTCCCGTTCCGCTATCGGCTGAATTTGATTGCGAGTGA
GATATTTATGCCAGCCAGCCAGACGCAGACGCGCCGAGACAGAACTTAATGGGCCCGCTAACAGCGCGAT
TTGCTGGTGACCCAATGCGACCAGATGCTCCACGCCCAGTCGCGTACCGTCTTCATGGGAGAAAATAATA
CTGTTGATGGGTGTCTGGTCAGAGACATCAAGAAATAACGCCGGAACATTAGTGCAGGCAGCTTCCACAG
CAATGGCATCCTGGTCATCCAGCGGATAGTTAATGATCAGCCCACTGACGCGTTGCGCGAGAAGATTGTG
CACCGCCGCTTTACAGGCTTCGACGCCGCTTCGTTCTACCATCGACACCACCACGCTGGCACCCAGTTGA
TCGGCGCGAGATTTAATCGCCGCGACAATTTGCGACGGCGCGTGCAGGGCCAGACTGGAGGTGGCAACGC
CAATCAGCAACGACTGTTTGCCCGCCAGTTGTTGTGCCACGCGGTTGGGAATGTAATTCAGCTCCGCCAT
CGCCGCTTCCACTTTTTCCCGCGTTTTCGCAGAAACGTGGCTGGCCTGGTTCACCACGCGGGAAACGGTC
TGATAAGAGACACCGGCATACTCTGCGACATCGTATAACGTTACTGGTTTCACATTCACCACCCTGAATT
GACTCTCTTCCGGGCGCTATCATGCCATACCGCGAAAGGTTTTGCGCCATTCGATGGTGTCAAGCGGCTA
TTTAACGACCCTCGGGATCTCGACGCTCTCCCTTATGCGACTCCTGCATTAGGAAATTAATACGACTCAC
TATAGGGGAATTGTGAGCGGATAACAATTCCCCTGTAGAAATAATTTTGTTTAACTTTAATAAGGAGATA
TACCATGAAAGAGCAATTTGAACAATGGGTTGCTCGCCTTCAAATATCCGAGGCAGGGCAAAAAATTATT
GAGAAAGTTCGCTCATCTGAGCCATCCCGTCGCGTTGGTGGCGGTAGCAAGAATGTTTCGGGACGCTACC
CTAGTCGCAAGATGGGAGTCACGATTCAATTTGAGTCTCATCGGGTTGAACTGCCAATTATCTATCAGTT
AGAACATGATAAAGATGTTCTAGAATTCTACGATCAACCACCGCAAATTAAACTTGACTATCAAGCAAGT
AACGGACGTAGATTAGGCGTTTTACACACCCCAGATTTATTTGTCATCCGAACCAATTCGGCTGGTTGGG
AAGAGTGTAAAACTGAGCAGGATTTGAAAAAACTAGCAGAGAAAAACCCCAATCGTTACTTTTACTCTGA
AGAAAATAATCAATGGCATTCCTTGCCAGGAGAAGTTTATGCTAACCAGTTTGGGCTTTATCACCGCATT
CATTCAGATCGCGAAATCAATTGGGTTCTGCAACGTAATTTGCAATTTTTAGAAGATTATTATCGCTCAG
AATCTCTAGTAGTGGAAGAAGCGATCGCTCAATCATTACTTGCAATTGTGTCATCTCAACCAGGAATCAC
TTTAGCAGAATTACTCAATCGGTCAACAGGAGCTAAATCTGACGATATCTACACCTTAATTATTCAAGAG
CAAATCTATATTGATTTAAATGCTACACCACTAGCTGAACCAGAAAGATGTCTAATCTTCCGTGACGAGC
AAACTGCTAGTGCTTATAGATTAATGGTTGAGCAACCAAGTGTAAGTCTTCCGGCTATCTCTCCTGTAGT
CAATATTGTTACTGGAGCAACTGTTAGTTGGGACGGCAAAGGTTTAAATATCATCCATGTTGGAGAAACA
GAGGTTATACTTGGCGCAGAAAATAATCAGTTAATTGAACTCAAAAAAGCTATATTTGAGAATCTGGTTC
GCCAAGGAAAAATCACAAGTCTCCAAACACCAGAAAAAACAGCTATTAGCACAGAATCTTGGCAGCGATT
TCATCAAGCTAGTCCTGAAGACCAAGCAGAAGCCCTTGAACGCTACAAAACTATCGAACCTTACTTAAAC
GGACATCCTCCAGAAAACGAAACAATACCAGCCCGTACCATTCGTCACTGGAAAGCTAAATATTTAATTG
CAATTCAAAAATACGGTTGCGGCTACATTGGGCTTTTGTCCCATCGCAGTGTCAAAGGTAATCGACAGCG
CAAGCTGCCCGAAGACACCTTAGCAATTATGGAGAAGTTTATTTTAGAAGACTATGAAACTCTTAAACAA
AAAAGAATGTGGGAGGTTCACGCGGCTTTAGTTCGAGCTTGCGAAGAAGCTGGTGTAATTGCTCCGAGCT
ATAAAGCATTTACCAAAGAAGTACAACGCCGGACTGGTTACGAACAGACTAAAAAACGCCAAGGTCGTCG
TGCCGCTTATCAGCATGAATCCTTCTATTGGGAGCTTGCTATAACTACCCCAAGACACGGCGATCGCCCT
TTTGAAATTGGGCATATAGATCATACTGAGTTAGATGTAGAGCTAGTTTGCTCTGATACAGGTCGCAATC
TTGGCAGACCTTGGGCAACATTTCTCGTAGATGCTTATTCACGGCGATTGCTGGCAGTTTACCTAACGTT
TGACTCACCCTCATATCGTTCTTGCTTAATGGTGCTAAGAATTTGTGTCAAGCGTCATGGCAGGCTTCCC
CAAATTGTAGTGGTAGATAACGGTGCAGAGTTTCACAGCGTTTACTTTGAAACACTACTAGCTACTTTTG
AATGTACAAAAAAGCAAAGACCCCCAGCCAAAGCTCGTTTTGGTTCGGTTTGCGAACGCCTATTTGGAAC
TTCCAATACTCAATTTGTCCATAACTTACTTGGTAATACACAAATCACTCGTAATGTCCGCCAAGTCACT
AAGTCAGTTAACCCTAAAAATCTAGCTGTATGGACACTTGGTTTACTTTATGAATATCTTTGTGCTTGGG
CTTACGAAGTTTATGATACAGACGAACATCCGGCACTTTTCCAGAGTCCGAGGGATGCGTTTGCTGCGGG
TATGGCGATTGGAGGCAGTCGGGTTCACCGCATGATTCCTTACGATGAAAACTTTCAGATTCTTACCCTA
CCTACAACCTCAGAGGGAAAAGCAAAAGTTCAAGTTGGACGCGGCATAAAAATTAACTACATATACTACT
GGTCTAATAGTTTCCGCGATCCTCAAATTGAAAATACCTCTGTGCAGATAAGATACGACCCGTTTAATAT
TGGCATCGCTTACGCCTTTGTTCGAGGACAGTGGGTACAGTGTATCTCTCAATATTATGCAGAACTCCAA
GGTCGTTCAGAAAAAGAACTGAAGTTAGCTAGTATCGAGTTACGCAAACACTATTCAAATCATACACAAC
AATCTAAAGTTTCGGCTAAGAATTTAGCAGAATTTTTAGCATCGGTAGAAGCTCAAGAAGCTCTATTAGA
ACAGCGTTCCTATGATGCAGAAGTTAAGGAAGTCTTTAGGGTAATCGAGGGTGGAAAAGCGACAACAAGC
CGTAACGAAGAACCAAAACTTATTCAAGTTACTTTTGCCAATACCGATTTTCAAGCGGATGAAGATGAAG
CGATCGTCCCAGAAACACTTGTAGTGTATGAGGAGTTTTAACTATGACAAAATCTACTGGATTTCCGCTT
GAACTCCTCACACGGCCTGCTACAGAAAGGCTTGCTTACTTTGAAAATTACACCGTAGCGCATCCTCGAC
TTAAAGAAGTCTATGAAATTCTCATGCGAACGATTGCCGAACCAGCAGGAGCTTCATTTATCTTTGTTTA
CGGTGCTAGTGGTGTTGGTAAAACAACTTTGCGACTCCGCGTTGAGCAGAAATTAACAGAACTAGCATTA
CCTAAATTGGAAAGCGATCGCGCTCGTGTTCCTGTTGTTGGTATTGAAGCTATAGCGCCAGAATCGAGAT
ACTTCAACTGGAAAGAATACTACACACGCGCCTTAATTACTTTGGAAGAACCATTAATCGATCACAAGTT
TGATTACGGTGTGCGTGGTATCTCTCGCGATAATTTTGGCAAAATTAATGTTGAGTCGAAAGTAGTTGCA
CCTGCTCTACGCAGAGCTTTAGAAAATGCTCTCATCCATCGTCATCCAGACGTATTTTTTGTAGATGAAG
CACAACATTTTGGTAAGGTGGCAAGCGGATACAAACTACAAGATCAATTAGACTGTCTCAAATCTTTAGC
AAATATGACAGGCATCTTGCACTGTCTATTAGGAACATACGAACTACTTACATTCCGTAATTTGAGCGGT
CAACTCTCACGTCGTAGTGTTGATATTCATTTCCGCCGTTATTGTGCTGATAGCCCAGAAGATGTACAGG
CTTTTAAGAGTGTGTTGTTAACTTTTCAACAGCATCTGCCACTAGCAGAAACTCCAAATTTAGTCGATCA
TTGGGAATATTTTTACGAACGTACTTTAGGATGTATTGGCACACTGAAAGATTGGCTGAAGCGTGTTCTT
AGTGATGCTTTGGATCGAGAAGCAACAACAATCACTCTCAAAGATTTACAAAAACGTGCTTTGTCGGTTG
CTCAGTGTCAGAAAATGTTCAAGGAAATTCAAGAGGGTGAACGACAATTATCTGAAACAGAAGCAGATGT
GCAAAACTTACGCTCTGCATTAGGACTTGGCGCAAAACCAATTGTGCTACCCGAAGAAACCCCAAAAACT
ACTCGTCCGCCAGGAAAGGTTGGCAAACGCAAACCTAAAAGAGATCCCATCGGAGTGCAGCAAGATGTTA
GCTAGTGTATTAGAAACATACGAATCTTGGAATTTAAAAAAGCCATTAATTCCACAACGTAGTCGCCTCT
ATCAACCTCAACCTGTAGGTATTGGGACTCCTTACATAGAGAGTTTAACAGGTTATATCACACGGATAGC
AGAGTTGCATGGAGTTCTTCCAGGAGTCTTGATGACTAGAGAAATTGCTCCGCTTGTCAATAAAATATAT
TTCCAAAATGGAGCTAATCGAGGTTTTCGTGAAATATTCAACCGTAGTCAAGCGTTAAATGGCATGGGAG
AGATGGCAGCAGATTTAGTTCAAGTGTTGCAAAAATTGACGCTTAGAGATGACTTGCGTTTTTTAACCAT
GCTGTTTTGGTCTAACATTTTGACTCCACGCAATTTATTTCGTACCAGAAAAGCTTGGTGTCCAATTTGT
TATCAAGAGCGGCATCAAAATGGGCTGGTAGTCTATGAGCAATTGCTTTGGACAATTAACCTAATTACAA
TTTGCCCGCAGCATCAAAAACCCTTGGTTGAACTTTGCCCTCACTGTAATCATGAATCACCTTTGTTAAA
CTGGCGCTCAAGACCTGGTTACTGTTCAAAGTGTGGAGAGTGGTTAGGCGCAAATCAATGCCTTAAGACA
TTTACAGATGGTGAAGGATCAATAAAATTACAGTTGGAGTGGCAGTATTGGACTGCCAATGTTGTAGGAG
AGCTAATTTTAGCTTCTCAATGCTTTGAATCTGCCCCATCAAAAGAAAATATTACAAAATCATTAAATAT
AGTTATTGATAAAGTTGCGGAAAATAATGCAGCTGCATTTTCTCGTCTTATTGGAGTACCAAAAAATAGT
TTGTGGATGTGGCAGTCTACTAAAACCTTGCCAGAGCTAAATACACTTCTGAAAATTTGTTACGAATTAG
AGATATCGTTGGTAGAATTTCTTACTCCAAAAAATCTAATTACTAAATCTTTTACAAAAATCTCGCAGAA
GCACCTCCAACTTTCTCGCACACCAAGGGTATCTCCAAAATCTTTCGACCAATATCAAGTAAAAGATGCT
TTATTAGCAATACTTGCAGGTAATGAAGAACCACCACCAACAATGGAAGAAGTTGGAAAGCGTTTAGGTC
ATCACAACAGAACTATTTCTAGACACTTTCCAGATTTGTGTAGTGCTATTTCTGCTAAATGTCGTAATTA
CAATAAAGCTTGCCGTCTCAAAAGCATAGAAAAACTTTGCAGCGAAGTTAGAGAGATTGTCCTTAGCCTT
AATGCTCAGGGTGTGTATCCCACAGAAGGTCGTGTTTGTGAATTAATGCCAAATCCGGGGTGTTTTAGAT
ATAAACAAGTCCGCGCTGCTTTTAATGATGCACGACGTGAGTTTGGTTTGTAACTTAAGTCGAACAGAAA
GTAATCGTATTGTACACGGCCGCATAATCGAAATTAATACGACTCACTATAGGGGAATTGTGAGCGGATA
ACAATTCCCCATCTTAGTATATTAGTTAAGTATAAGAAGGAGATATACATGACTATTTACTCAGAACATT
GGAGCCTAAATCCTCTAGAAATCCCGCAACGGAGTCGGTTATTTTCTCTTGAACCTGTGGCAGTGGGAAC
TCCCTATGCAGAAAGTCTTAGTAGCTATCTCCATCGTTTAGCGCAGGCGCATTGTTTAACCTCTGAGAAG
CTCGTTATGGGAGAAATTGCGCCACTTATTCTCAAAGATGAGGATAAATCTGAGCTATTGTCAAAAAATC
TGAGTCACCTATTGGGAAATAGCGACGCTAAACCGGCTATTAACGGAATGCGAGAAATGACAGAAAAGTT
AGTCACTGTCTTAGAAGAGTTAACAATGCGTCAGGATTTACGCTTTTTGACCCTTTTAAGCTGGAAAGGA
ATGATTTATGACAAGGGATTATTTCGGAACTATCGCGCTTGGTGTCCTTGTTGTTGTGAAGAGTGGATGC
AGAAGAACAAAACTATCTATGAACCATTATCATGGTCATTTAAGGACGTAGAATTTTGTTTGATTCACAA
ACAGCGATTAATAGAAGAATGTTCTCATTGTGGTGCCCGTTTACCTGTGATGGCTAGGCTTTCACCTGCG
GGATTTTGTTCTCGTTGTTACGGGTGGTTAGGACAGGAAATTAAAGGCGAAGAAGAAATAGAGAAATATC
GAGTTAATATTCAAGGAATTAGCGAATTAATTGCACTTACTCCCCAATTAGGTTATAAACCCATCCCGAT
CGAGTTAACCCGAAAATTACAATTGATTTTGTTAGTGTTTGAACAAGCAATTGGAAAGGATGTGAAGTTA
TTGGGAGATTTAGGAGGAATCATGGAATCGTTGAGGATAGCCTCAACAACAAATCAAAGTCAACCTTATC
ATTTGGTGAAGTTGATTATTCCTGTGTGCGAGAAGGCGAAGATTAGTGTATTCCAGTTGTTTGGGTCAGA
TTTTAAGGAATTGGGCAAGATATTGTTCGGGAATTTTAGTCTGGAATTAAAGTTATAGTTAATTAACCTA
GGCTGCTGCCACCGCTGAGCAATAACTAGCATAACCCCTTGGGGCCTCTAAACGGGTCTTGAGGGGTTTT
TTGCTGAAACCTCAGGCATTTGAGAAGCACACGGTCACACTGCTTCCGGTAGTGCCCTGAACCGACGACC
GGGTCATCGTGGCCGGATCTTGCGGCCCCTCGGCTTGAACGAATTGTTAGACATTATTTGCCGACTACCT
TGGTGATCTCGCCTTTCACGTAGTGGACAAATTCTTCCAACTGATCTGCGCGCGAGGCCAAGCGATCTTC
TTCTTGTCCAAGATAAGCCTGTCTAGCTTCAAGTATGACGGGCTGATACTGGGCCGGCAGGCGCTCCATT
GCCCAGTCGGCAGCGACATCCTTCGGCGCGATTTTGCCGGTTACTGCGCTGTACCAAATGCGGGACAACG
TAAGCACTACATTTCGCTCATCGCCAGCCCAGTCGGGCGGCGAGTTCCATAGCGTTAAGGTTTCATTTAG
CGCCTCAAATAGATCCTGTTCAGGAACCGGATCAAAGAGTTCCTCCGCCGCTGGACCTACCAAGGCAACG
CTATGTTCTCTTGCTTTTGTCAGCAAGATAGCCAGATCAATGTCGATCGTGGCTGGCTCGAAGATACCTG
CAAGAATGTCATTGCGCTGCCATTCTCCAAATTGCAGTTCGCGCTTAGCTGGATAACGCCACGGAATGAT
GTCGTCGTGCACAACAATGGTGACTTCTACAGCGCGGAGAATCTCGCTCTCTCCAGGGGAAGCCGAAGTT
TCCAAAAGGTCGTTGATCAAAGCTCGCCGCGTTGTTTCATCAAGCCTTACGGTCACCGTAACCAGCAAAT
CAATATCACTGTGTGGCTTCAGGCCGCCATCCACTGCGGAGCCGTACAAATGTACGGCCAGCAACGTCGG
TTCGAGATGGCGCTCGATGACGCCAACTACCTCTGATAGTTGAGTCGATACTTCGGCGATCACCGCTTCC
CTCATACTCTTCCTTTTTCAATATTATTGAAGCATTTATCAGGGTTATTGTCTCATGAGCGGATACATAT
TTGAATGTATTTAGAAAAATAAACAAATAGCTAGCTCACTCGGTCGCTACGCTCCGGGCGTGAGACTGCG
GCGGGCGCTGCGGACACATACAAAGTTACCCACAGATTCCGTGGATAAGCAGGGGACTAACATGTGAGGC
AAAACAGCAGGGCCGCGCCGGTGGCGTTTTTCCATAGGCTCCGCCCTCCTGCCAGAGTTCACATAAACAG
ACGCTTTTCCGGTGCATCTGTGGGAGCCGTGAGGCTCAACCATGAATCTGACAGTACGGGCGAAACCCGA
CAGGACTTAAAGATCCCCACCGTTTCCGGCGGGTCGCTCCCTCTTGCGCTCTCCTGTTCCGACCCTGCCG
TTTACCGGATACCTGTTCCGCCTTTCTCCCTTACGGGAAGTGTGGCGCTTTCTCATAGCTCACACACTGG
TATCTCGGCTCGGTGTAGGTCGTTCGCTCCAAGCTGGGCTGTAAGCAAGAACTCCCCGTTCAGCCCGACT
GCTGCGCCTTATCCGGTAACTGTTCACTTGAGTCCAACCCGGAAAAGCACGGTAAAACGCCACTGGCAGC
AGCCATTGGTAACTGGGAGTTCGCAGAGGATTTGTTTAGCTAAACACGCGGTTGCTCTTGAAGTGTGCGC
CAAAGTCCGGCTACACTGGAAGGACAGATTTGGTTGCTGTGCTCTGCGAAAGCCAGTTACCACGGTTAAG
CAGTTCCCCAACTGACT
Features (pLannotate 1.2.2; 16 found; start..end, strand, type, name):
     64..161     -  rep_origin     CloDF13 ori (fragment): Plasmids containing the CloDF13 (CDF) origin of replication can be propagated in E. coli cells that contain additional plasmids with compatible origins.
    258..322     -  CDS            TcR (fragment): tetracycline efflux protein; tet; confers resistance to tetracycline
    337..358     -  protein_bind   CAP binding site: CAP binding activates transcription in the presence of cAMP. E. coli catabolite activator protein
    371..1453    -  CDS            lacI: lac repressor; lacI; The lac repressor binds to the lac operator to inhibit transcription in E. coli. This inhibition can be relieved by adding lactose or isopropyl-β-D-thiogalactopyranoside (IPTG).
   1454..1531    -  promoter       lacI promoter: lacI
   1560..1595    -  CDS            TcR (fragment): tetracycline efflux protein; tet; confers resistance to tetracycline
   1598..1616    +  promoter       T7 promoter: promoter for bacteriophage T7 RNA polymerase
   1617..1641    +  protein_bind   lac operator: The lac repressor binds to the lac operator to inhibit transcription in E. coli. This inhibition can be relieved by adding lactose or isopropyl-β-D-thiogalactopyranoside (IPTG). lac repressor encoded by lacI
   1656..1678    +  RBS            RBS: efficient ribosome binding site from bacteriophage T7 gene 10 (Olins and Rangwala, 1989)
   6965..6983    +  promoter       T7 promoter: promoter for bacteriophage T7 RNA polymerase
   6984..7008    +  protein_bind   lac operator: The lac repressor binds to the lac operator to inhibit transcription in E. coli. This inhibition can be relieved by adding lactose or isopropyl-β-D-thiogalactopyranoside (IPTG). lac repressor encoded by lacI
   8051..8068    +  CDS            SET1 (fragment): solubility-enhancement tag derived from T7 phage gene 10B
   8076..8123    +  terminator     T7 terminator: transcription terminator for bacteriophage T7 RNA polymerase
   8244..9035    -  CDS            SmR: aminoglycoside adenylyltransferase (Murphy, 1985); aadA; confers resistance to spectinomycin and streptomycin
   9036..9127    -  promoter       AmpR promoter: bla
   9175..39      -  rep_origin     CloDF13 ori (fragment) (across the origin): Plasmids containing the CloDF13 (CDF) origin of replication can be propagated in E. coli cells that contain additional plasmids with compatible origins.
