[The description below was written by a language model from this plasmid's Addgene catalogue record and pLannotate feature annotations shown in this document.]
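Description:
pMS25: pTns(PmcCAST) is a bacterial expression plasmid built on the pCDFDuet-1 backbone that supplies the transposition proteins of the CRISPR-associated transposon (CAST) from the cyanobiont Peltigera membranacea cyanobiont 210A. It replicates in E. coli from the CloDF13 (CDF) origin, which is compatible with other common origins and so allows co-maintenance with additional plasmids. It is recorded as low copy. Selection is by spectinomycin through the aadA (SmR) aminoglycoside adenylyltransferase gene, annotated here downstream of an AmpR-type promoter. The sequenced record is 9,817 nt.

The payload follows the Duet two-cassette layout. A first T7 promoter with an adjacent lac operator and the phage T7 gene 10 ribosome binding site precedes a long unannotated region of roughly 5 kb. A second T7 promoter/lac operator pair precedes a shorter unannotated region of about 1 kb that ends at the T7 terminator. The catalogue lists two inserts, one comprising TnsAB, TnsC and TnsD and the other TniQ. These sizes suggest that the multi-gene Tns insert occupies the first cassette and TniQ the second, but the feature table does not annotate the coding sequences themselves, so this assignment is an inference. A backbone lacI gene with its own promoter provides lac repressor, so expression is held off at the operators until relieved by IPTG, and it requires a host that supplies T7 RNA polymerase. The short TcR and SET1 fragment hits are probably annotation artefacts of backbone sequence rather than functional elements.

The plasmid's stated purpose is inducible expression of the PmcCAST TnsAB, TnsC, TniQ and TnsD proteins. It derives from work on the dual homing modes of CRISPR-associated transposons.
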