Addgene plasmid #168158: pMS25: pTns(PmcCAST)
Purpose: Inducible expression of PmcCAST TnsAB, TnsC, TniQ and TnsD proteins.
Depositing lab: Feng Zhang. Depositing organization: Broad Institute. Publication: Dual modes of CRISPR-associated transposon homing. Saito M, Ladha A, Strecker J, Faure G, Neumann E, Altae-Tran H, Macrae RK, Zhang F. Cell. 2021 Apr 29;184(9):2441-2453.e18. doi: 10.1016/j.cell.2021.03.006. Epub 2021 Mar 25. PubMed 33770501.
Backbone
  Vector backbone: pCDFDuet-1
  Backbone manufacturer: Millipore Sigma
  Vector type: Bacterial Expression
Growth in bacteria
  Bacterial resistance: Spectinomycin, 50 μg/mL
  Growth temperature: 37°C
  Growth strain: NEB Stable
  Copy number: Low Copy
Gene/Insert 1
  Gene/Insert name: PmcCAST Tns proteins (TnsAB, TnsC and TnsD)
  Species: Peltigera membranacea cyanobiont 210A
Gene/Insert 2
  Gene/Insert name: PmcTniQ
  Species: Peltigera membranacea cyanobiont 210A
Terms and licenses: Academic/Nonprofit Terms; Industry Terms: Not Available to Industry
How to cite: pMS25: pTns(PmcCAST) was a gift from Feng Zhang (Addgene plasmid # 168158 ; http://n2t.net/addgene:168158 ; RRID:Addgene_168158)
